>Addgene plasmid #38224 | pTH744-CEN-RLuc/slowmaxCFLuc | depositor full sequence | sequence record 48304 | pTH744-CEN-RLuc/slowmaxCFLuc sequence 9692 bps
GACGAAAGGGCCTCGTGATACGCCTATTTTTATAGGTTAATGTCATGATAATAATGGTTTCTTAGGACGG
ATCGCTTGCCTGTAACTTACACGCGCCTCGTATCTTTTAATGATGGAATAATTTGGGAATTTACTCTGTG
TTTATTTATTTTTATGTTTTGTATTTGGATTTTAGAAAGTAAATAAAGAAGGTAGAAGAGTTACGGAATG
AAGAAAAAAAAATAAACAAAGGTTTAAAAAATTTCAACAAAAAGCGTACTTTACATATATATTTATTAGA
CAAGAAAAGCAGATTAAATAGATATACATTCGATTAACGATAAGTAAAATGTAAAATCACAGGATTTTCG
TGTGTGGTCTTCTACACAGACAAGATGAAACAATTCGGCATTAATACCTGAGAGCAGGAAGAGCAAGATA
AAAGGTAGTATTTGTTGGCGATCCCCCTAGAGTCTTTTACATCTTCGGAAAACAAAAACTATTTTTTCTT
TAATTTCTTTTTTTACTTTCTATTTTTAATTTATATATTTATATTAAAAAATTTAAATTATAATTATTTT
TATAGCACGTGATGAAAAGGACCCAGGTGGCACTTTTCGGGGAAATGTGCGCGGAACCCCTATTTGTTTA
TTTTTCTAAATACATTCAAATATGTATCCGCTCATGAGACAATAACCCTGATAAATGCTTCAATAATATT
GAAAAAGGAAGAGTATGAGTATTCAACATTTCCGTGTCGCCCTTATTCCCTTTTTTGCGGCATTTTGCCT
TCCTGTTTTTGCTCACCCAGAAACGCTGGTGAAAGTAAAAGATGCTGAAGATCAGTTGGGTGCACGAGTG
GGTTACATCGAACTGGATCTCAACAGCGGTAAGATCCTTGAGAGTTTTCGCCCCGAAGAACGTTTTCCAA
TGATGAGCACTTTTAAAGTTCTGCTATGTGGCGCGGTATTATCCCGTATTGACGCCGGGCAAGAGCAACT
CGGTCGCCGCATACACTATTCTCAGAATGACTTGGTTGAGTACTCACCAGTCACAGAAAAGCATCTTACG
GATGGCATGACAGTAAGAGAATTATGCAGTGCTGCCATAACCATGAGTGATAACACTGCGGCCAACTTAC
TTCTGACAACGATCGGAGGACCGAAGGAGCTAACCGCTTTTTTTCACAACATGGGGGATCATGTAACTCG
CCTTGATCGTTGGGAACCGGAGCTGAATGAAGCCATACCAAACGACGAGCGTGACACCACGATGCCTGTA
GCAATGGCAACAACGTTGCGCAAACTATTAACTGGCGAACTACTTACTCTAGCTTCCCGGCAACAATTAA
TAGACTGGATGGAGGCGGATAAAGTTGCAGGACCACTTCTGCGCTCGGCCCTTCCGGCTGGCTGGTTTAT
TGCTGATAAATCTGGAGCCGGTGAGCGTGGGTCTCGCGGTATCATTGCAGCACTGGGGCCAGATGGTAAG
CCCTCCCGTATCGTAGTTATCTACACGACGGGCAGTCAGGCAACTATGGATGAACGAAATAGACAGATCG
CTGAGATAGGTGCCTCACTGATTAAGCATTGGTAACTGTCAGACCAAGTTTACTCATATATACTTTAGAT
TGATTTAAAACTTCATTTTTAATTTAAAAGGATCTAGGTGAAGATCCTTTTTGATAATCTCATGACCAAA
ATCCCTTAACGTGAGTTTTCGTTCCACTGAGCGTCAGACCCCGTAGAAAAGATCAAAGGATCTTCTTGAG
ATCCTTTTTTTCTGCGCGTAATCTGCTGCTTGCAAACAAAAAAACCACCGCTACCAGCGGTGGTTTGTTT
GCCGGATCAAGAGCTACCAACTCTTTTTCCGAAGGTAACTGGCTTCAGCAGAGCGCAGATACCAAATACT
GTCCTTCTAGTGTAGCCGTAGTTAGGCCACCACTTCAAGAACTCTGTAGCACCGCCTACATACCTCGCTC
TGCTAATCCTGTTACCAGTGGCTGCTGCCAGTGGCGATAAGTCGTGTCTTACCGGGTTGGACTCAAGACG
ATAGTTACCGGATAAGGCGCAGCGGTCGGGCTGAACGGGGGGTTCGTGCACACAGCCCAGCTTGGAGCGA
ACGACCTACACCGAACTGAGATACCTACAGCGTGAGCATTGAGAAAGCGCCACGCTTCCCGAAGGGAGAA
AGGCGGACAGGTATCCGGTAAGCGGCAGGGTCGGAACAGGAGAGCGCACGAGGGAGCTTCCAGGGGGGAA
CGCCTGGTATCTTTATAGTCCTGTCGGGTTTCGCCACCTCTGACTTGAGCGTCGATTTTTGTGATGCTCG
TCAGGGGGGCCGAGCCTATGGAAAAACGCCAGCAACGCGGCCTTTTTACGGTTCCTGGCCTTTTGCTGGC
CTTTTGCTCACATGTTCTTTCCTGCGTTATCCCCTGATTCTGTGGATAACCGTATTACCGCCTTTGAGTG
AGCTGATACCGCTCGCCGCAGCCGAACGACCGAGCGCAGCGAGTCAGTGAGCGAGGAAGCGGAAGAGCGC
CCAATACGCAAACCGCCTCTCCCCGCGCGTTGGCCGATTCATTAATGCAGCTGGCACGACAGGTTTCCCG
ACTGGAAAGCGGGCAGTGAGCGCAACGCAATTAATGTGAGTTACCTCACTCATTAGGCACCCCAGGCTTT
ACACTTTATGCTTCCGGCTCCTATGTTGTGTGGAATTGTGAGCGGATAACAATTTCACACAGGAAACAGC
TATGACCATGATTACGCCAAGCTCGGAATTAACCCTCACTAAAGGGAACAAAAGCTGGGTACCGGGCCCC
CCCTCGAGGGCATGCGAAGGAAAATGAGAAATATCGAGGGAGACGATTCAGAGGAGCAGGACAAACTATA
ACCGACTGTTTGTTGGAGGATGCCGTACATAACGAACACTGCTGAAGCTACCATGTCTACAGTTTAGAGG
AATGGGTACAACTCACAGGCGAGGGATGGTGTTCACTCGTGCTAGCAAACGCGGTGGGAGCAAAAAGTAG
AATATTATCTTTTATTCGTGAAACTTCGAACACTGTCATCTAAAGATGCTATATACTAATATAGGCATAC
TTGATAATGGAAACTATAAATCGTGAAGGCATAGGAGATCCGCTTATTTAGAAGTGTCGAATTCTTACGA
CATTTGTTCATTTTTGAGAACTCGCTCAACGAACGATTTGATATATTTTCCCATTTCATCAGGTGCATCT
TCTTGCGAAAAATGAAGACCTTTTACTTTGACAAATTCAGTATTAGGAAACTTCTTGGCACCTTCAACAA
TAGCATTGGAAAAGAATCCTGGGTCCGATTCAATAAACATTTTTGGTAAATCATCACTTGCACGTAGATA
AGCATTATAATTCCTAACAATTTGTACAACGTCAGGTTTACCACCTTTTACTAACGGGATTTCACGAGGC
CATGATAATGTTGGACGACGAACTTCACCTTTCTCTTTGAATGGTTCAAGATATGCTGCAAATTCTTCTG
GTTCTAACTTTCTCATGATTTTTGATGGCAACATGGTTTCCACGAAGAAGTTATTCTCCAAAACCATTTT
TTCTCCTTCTTCAGATTTGATCAACGCAATATCTTCTTCAATATCAGGCCATTCATCCCATGATTCAATC
ACATCTACTACACTTTCAGCGTGAACTATTGCTTTGATCTTATCTTGATGCTCATAGCTATAATGAAATG
CCAAACAAGCACCCCAATCATGGCCGACAAAAATGATCTTCTTTGGTAAATTAAGAAGTTCAAACCATGC
AGTAAGATATTTGTAATGATCAAGTAACCTATAAGAACCATTACCAGATTTGCCTGATTTGCCCATACCA
ATAAGGTCTGGTATAATACACCGCGCTACTGGCTCAATATGTGGCACAACATGTCGCCATAAATAAGAAG
AGGCCGCGTTACCATGTAAAAAAATAACAGCATTTTCTGCATGTTTTTCTGAATCATAATAATTAATAAA
TGAATCAAGAACATTCATTTGTTTACATCTGGCCCACCACTGCGGACCAGTTATCATCCGTTTCCTTTGT
TCTGGATCATAAACTTTCGAAGTCATCCCGGGGAGTTGATTGTATGCTTGGTATAGCTTGAAATATTGTG
CAGAAAAAGAAACAAGGAAGAAAGGGAACGAGAACAATGACGAGGAAACAAAAGATTAATAATTGCAGGT
CTATTTATACTTGATAGCAAAGCGGCAAACTTTTTTTATTTCAAATTCAAGTAACTGGAAGGAAGGCCGT
ATACCGTTGCTCATTAGAGAGTAGTGTGCGTGAATGAAGGAAGGAAAAAGTTTCGTGTGTTCGAAGATAC
CCCTCATCAGCTCTGGAACAACGACATCTGTTGGTGCTGTCTTTGTCGTTAATTTTTTCCTTTAGTGTCT
TCCATCATTTTTTTTGTCATTGCGGATATGGTGAGACAACAACGGGGGAGAGAGAAAAGAAAAAAAAAGA
AAAGAATCCGGGAGTTTATCATTATCAATACTGCCATTTCAAAGAATACGTAAATAATTAATAGTAGTGA
TTTTCCTAACTTTATTTAGTCAAAAAATTAGCCTTTTAATTCTGCTGTAACCCGTACATGCCCAAAATAG
GGGGCGGGTTACACAGAATATATAACATCGTAGGTGTCTGGGTGAACAGTTTATTCCTGGCATCCACTAA
ATATAATGGAGCCCGCTTTTTAAGCTGGCATCCAGAAAAAAAAAGAATCCCAGCACCAAAATATTGTTTT
CTTCACCAACCATCAGTTCATAGGTCCATTCTCTTAGCGCAACTACAGAGAACAGGGGCACAAACAGGCA
AAAAACGGGCACAACCTCAATGGAGTGATGCAACCTGCCTGGAGTAAATGATGACACAAGGCAATTGACC
CACGCATGTATCTATCTCATTTTCTTACACCTTCTATTACCTTCTGCTCTCTCTGATTTGGAAAAAGCTG
AAAAAAAAGGTTGAAACCAGTTCCCTGAAATTATTCCCCTACTTGACTAATAAGTATATAAAGAACGGTA
GGTATTGATTGTAATTCTGTAAATCTATTTCTTAAACTTCTTAAATTCTACTTTTATAGTTAGTCTTTTT
TTTAGTTTTAAAACACCAAGAACTTAGTTTCGACGGATCTAGTTTCACTAGCGAATTATACAACTCACCA
GCCACACAGCTCACTCATCTACTTCGCAATCAAAACAAAATATTTTATTTTAGTTCAGTTTATTAAGTTA
TTATCAGTATCGTATTAAAAAATTAAAGATCATTGAAAAATGGCTTGCTAAACCGATTATATTTTGTTTT
TAAAGTAGATTATTATTAGAAAATTATTAAGAGAATTCTGTGTTAAATTTATTGAAAGAGAAAATTTATT
TTCCCTTATTAATTAAAGTCCTTTACTTTTTTTGAAAACTGTCAGTTTTTTGAAGAGTTATTTGTTTTGT
TACCAATTGCTATCAGGTACCCGTAGAATTTTATTCAAGATCTTTCCGTAACGGTTACCTTTCTGTCAAA
TTATCCAGGTTTACTCGCCAATAAAAATTTCCCTATACTATCATTAATTAAATCATTATTATTACTAAAG
TTTTGTTTACCAATTTGTCTGCTCAAGAAAATAAATTAAATACAAATAAAGGATCCATGGAAGACGCTAA
GAACATTAAGAAGGGCCCAGCTCCATTCTACCCATTGGAAGACGGCACTGCTGGCGAACAATTGCACAAG
GCTATGAAGAGATACGCTTTGGTTCCAGGCACTATTGCTTTCACTGACGCTCACATTGAAGTTAACATTA
CTTACGCTGAATACTTCGAAATGTCTGTTAGATTGGCTGAAGCTATGAAGAGATACGGCTTGAACACTAA
CCACAGAATTGTTGTTTGCTCTGAAAACTCTTTGCAATTCTTCATGCCAGTTTTGGGCGCTTTGTTCATT
GGCGTTGCTGTTGCTCCAGCTAACGACATTTACAACGAAAGAGAATTGTTGAACTCTATGAACATTTCTC
AACCAACTGTTGTTTTCGTTTCTAAGAAGGGCTTGCAAAAGATTTTGAACGTTCAAAAGAAGTTGCCAAT
TATTCAAAAGATTATTATTATGGACTCTAAGACTGACTACCAAGGCTTCCAATCTATGTACACTTTCGTT
ACTTCTCACTTGCCACCAGGCTTCAACGAATACGACTTCGTTCCAGAATCTTTCGACAGAGACAAGACTA
TTGCTTTGATTATGAACTCTTCTGGCTCTACTGGCTTGCCAAAGGGCGTTGCTTTGCCACACAGAACTGC
TTGCGTTAGATTCTCTCACGCTAGAGACCCAATTTTCGGCAACCAAATTATTCCAGACACTGCTATTTTG
TCTGTTGTTCCATTCCACCACGGCTTCGGCATGTTCACTACTTTGGGCTACTTGATTTGCGGCTTCAGAG
TTGTTTTGATGTACAGATTCGAAGAAGAATTGTTCTTGAGATCTTTGCAAGACTACAAGATTCAATCTGC
TTTGTTGGTTCCAACTTTGTTCTCTTTCTTCGCTAAGTCTACTTTGATTGACAAGTACGACTTGTCTAAC
TTGCACGAAATTGCTTCTGGCGGCGCTCCATTGTCTAAGGAAGTTGGCGAAGCTGTTGCTAAGAGATTCC
ACTTGCCAGGCATTAGACAAGGCTACGGCTTGACTGAAACTACTTCTGCTATTTTGATTACTCCAGAAGG
CGACGACAAGCCAGGCGCTGTTGGCAAGGTTGTTCCATTCTTCGAAGCTAAGGTTGTTGACTTGGACACT
GGCAAGACTTTGGGCGTTAACCAAAGAGGCGAATTGTGCGTTAGAGGCCCAATGATTATGTCTGGCTACG
TTAACAACCCAGAAGCTACTAACGCTTTGATTGACAAGGACGGCTGGTTGCACTCTGGCGACATTGCTTA
CTGGGACGAAGACGAACACTTCTTCATTGTTGACAGATTGAAGTCTTTGATTAAGTACAAGGGCTACCAA
GTTGCTCCAGCTGAATTGGAATCTATTTTGTTGCAACACCCAAACATTTTCGACGCTGGCGTTGCTGGCT
TGCCAGACGACGACGCTGGCGAATTGCCAGCTGCTGTTGTTGTTTTGGAACACGGCAAGACTATGACTGA
AAAGGAAATTGTTGACTACGTTGCTTCTCAAGTTACTACTGCTAAGAAGTTGAGAGGCGGCGTTGTTTTC
GTTGACGAAGTTCCAAAGGGCTTGACTGGCAAGTTGGACGCTAGAAAGATTAGAGAAATTTTGATTAAGG
CTAAGAAGGGCGGCAAGTAAGTCGACCTGCAGGCATGCAAGCTTTGGACTTCTTCGCCAGAGGTTTGGTC
AAGTCTCCAATCAAGGTTGTCGGCTTGTCTACCTTGCCAGAAATTTACGAAAAGATGGAAAAGGGTCAAA
TCGTTGGTAGATACGTTGTTGACACTTCTAAATAAGCGAATTTCTTATGATTTATGATTTTTATTATTAA
ATAAGTTATAAAAAAAATAAGTGTATACAAATTTTAAAGTGACTCTTAGGTTTTAAAACGAAAATTCTTA
TTCTTGAGTAACTCTTTCCTGTAGGTCAGGTTGCTTTCTCAGGTATAGCATGAGGTCGCTCTTATTGACC
ACACCTCTACCGGCATGCCGGTCGAAATTCCCCTACCCTATGAAAAGCGGCCGCCACCGCGGTGGAGCTC
CAATTCGCCCTATAGTGAGTCGTATTACAATTCACTGGCCGTCGTTTTACAACGTCGTGACTGGGAAAAC
CCTGGCGTTACCCAACTTAATCGCCTTGCAGCACATCCCCCCTTCGCCAGCTGGCGTAATAGCGAAGAGG
CCCGCACCGATCGCCCTTCCCAACAGTTGCGCAGCCTGAATGGCGAATGGCGCG
[124 nt withheld, positions 7895-8018]
C
[91 nt withheld, positions 8020-8110]
A
[49 nt withheld, positions 8112-8160]
CCTTTGACGTTGGAGTCCACGTTCTTT
[37 nt withheld, positions 8188-8224]
ACCCTATCTCGGTCTATTCTTTTGATTTATAAGGGATTTTGCCGATTTCGGCCTATTGGTTAAAAAATGA
GCTGATTTAACAAAAATTTAACGCGAATTTTAACAAAATATTAACGTTTACAATTTCCTGATGCGGTATT
TTCTCCTTACGCATCTGTGCGGTATTTCACACCGCAGGGTAATAACTGATATAATTAAATTGAAGCTCTA
ATTTGTGAGTTTAGTATACATGCATTTACTTATAATACAGTTTTTTAGTTTTGCTGGCCGCATCTTCTCA
AATATGCTTCCCAGCCTGCTTTTCTGTAACGTTCACCCTCTACCTTAGCATCCCTTCCCTTTGCAAATAG
TCCTCTTCCAACAATAATAATGTCAGATCCTGTAGAGACCACATCATCCACGGTTCTATACTGTTGACCC
AATGCGTCTCCCTTGTCATCTAAACCCACACCGGGTGTCATAATCAACCAATCGTAACCTTCATCTCTTC
CACCCATGTCTCTTTGAGCAATAAAGCCGATAACAAAATCTTTGTCGCTCTTCGCAATGTCAACAGTACC
CTTAGTATATTCTCCAGTAGATAGGGAGCCCTTGCATGACAATTCTGCTAACATCAAAAGGCCTCTAGGT
TCCTTTGTTACTTCTTCTGCCGCCTGCTTCAAACCGCTAACAATACCTGGGCCCACCACACCGTGTGCAT
TCGTAATGTCTGCCCATTCTGCTATTCTGTATACACCCGCAGAGTACTGCAATTTGACTGTATTACCAAT
GTCAGCAAATTTTCTGTCTTCGAAGAGTAAAAAATTGTACTTGGCGGATAATGCCTTTAGCGGCTTAACT
GTGCCCTCCATGGAAAAATCAGTCAAGATATCCACATGTGTTTTTAGTAAACAAATTTTGGGACCTAATG
CTTCAACTAACTCCAGTAATTCCTTGGTGGTACGAACATCCAATGAAGCACACAAGTTTGTTTGCTTTTC
GTGCATGATATTAAATAGCTTGGCAGCAACAGGACTAGGATGAGTAGCAGCACGTTCCTTATATGTAGCT
TTCGACATGATTTATCTTCGTTTCCTGCAGGTTTTTGTTCTGTGCAGTTGGGTTAAGAATACTGGGCAAT
TTCATGTTTCTTCAACACTACATATGCGTATATATACCAATCTAAGTCTGTGCTCCTTCCTTCGTTCTTC
CTTCTGTTCGGAGATTACCGAATCAAAAAAATTTCAAAGAAACCGAAATCAAAAAAAAGAATAAAAAAAA
AATGATGAATTGAATTGAAAAGCGTGGTGCACTCTCAGTACAATCTGCTCTGATGCCGCATAGTTAAGCC
AGCCCCGACACCCGCCAACACCCGCTGACGCGCCCTGACGGGCTTGTCTGCTCCCGGCATCCGCTTACAG
ACAAGCTGTGACCGTCTCCGGGAGCTGCATGTGTCAGAGGTTTTCACCGTCATCACCGAAACGCGCGA
Features (pLannotate 1.2.2; 27 found; start..end, strand, type, name):
     70..573     -  misc_feature   CEN/ARS: S. cerevisiae CEN6 centromere fused to an autonomously replicating sequence
    610..714     +  promoter       AmpR promoter: bla
    715..1575    +  CDS            AmpR: β-lactamase; bla; confers resistance to ampicillin, carbenicillin, and related antibiotics
   1746..2334    +  rep_origin     ori: high-copy-number ColE1/pMB1/pBR322/pUC origin of replication
   2517..2609    +  CDS            lacI (fragment): lac repressor; lacI; The lac repressor binds to the lac operator to inhibit transcription in E. coli. This inhibition can be relieved by adding lactose or isopropyl-β-D-thiogalactopyranoside (IPTG).
   2622..2643    +  protein_bind   CAP binding site: CAP binding activates transcription in the presence of cAMP. E. coli catabolite activator protein
   2658..2688    +  promoter       lac promoter: promoter for the E. coli lac operon
   2696..2712    +  protein_bind   lac operator: The lac repressor binds to the lac operator to inhibit transcription in E. coli. This inhibition can be relieved by adding lactose or isopropyl-β-D-thiogalactopyranoside (IPTG). lac repressor encoded by lacI
   2757..2775    +  promoter       T3 promoter: promoter for bacteriophage T3 RNA polymerase
   2788..2809    -  misc_feature   MCS (fragment): pBluescript multiple cloning site
   2824..3123    -  terminator     ADH2 terminator: transcription terminator for the S. cerevisiae alcohol dehydrogenase 2 (ADH2) gene
   3154..4086    -  CDS            LUCI_RENRE: Experimental evidence at protein level: Swiss-Prot protein existence level 1. Upon binding the substrate, the enzyme catalyzes an oxygenation, producing a very short-lived hydroperoxide that cyclizes into a dioxetanone structure, which collapses, releasing a CO(2) molecule. The spontaneous breakdown of the dioxetanone releases the energy (about 50 kcal/mole) that is necessary to generate the excited state of the coelenteramide product, which is the singlet form of the monoanion. In vivo the product undergoes the process of nonradiative energy transfer to an accessory protein, a green fluoresce
   4094..4486    -  promoter       ADH1 promoter: S. cerevisiae ADH1; promoter for alcohol dehydrogenase 1
   4499..5143    +  promoter       GAP promoter: S. cerevisiae TDH3; promoter for glyceraldehyde-3-phosphate dehydrogenase
   5657..7297    +  CDS            LUCI_PHOPY: Experimental evidence at protein level: Swiss-Prot protein existence level 1. Produces green light with a wavelength of 562 nm. From Photinus pyralis (Common eastern firefly) (Lampyris pyralis).
   7300..7324    +  misc_feature   MCS (fragment): pUC18/19 multiple cloning site
   7318..7452    +  CDS            ADH1 (fragment): ADH1_YEAST - Also known as ADC1. Experimental evidence at protein level: Swiss-Prot protein existence level 1. This isozyme preferentially catalyzes the conversion of primary unbranched alcohols to their corresponding aldehydes. Also shows activity toward secondary alcohols. From Saccharomyces cerevisiae (strain ATCC 204508 / S288c) (Baker's yeast).
   7456..7643    +  terminator     ADH1 terminator: S. cerevisiae ADH1; transcription terminator for the S. cerevisiae alcohol dehydrogenase 1 (ADH1) gene
   7676..7700    -  misc_feature   MCS (fragment): pBluescript multiple cloning site
   7709..7727    -  promoter       T7 promoter: promoter for bacteriophage T7 RNA polymerase
   7730..7887    +  CDS            lacZα (fragment): LacZα fragment of β-galactosidase; lacZ fragment
   7895..8350    +  rep_origin     f1 ori (sequence partly withheld): f1 bacteriophage origin of replication; arrow indicates direction of (+) strand synthesis
   8351..8400    -  misc_feature   bom (fragment): basis of mobility region from pBR322
   8479..9282    -  CDS            URA3: orotidine-5'-phosphate decarboxylase, required for uracil biosynthesis; S. cerevisiae URA3; yeast auxotrophic marker, counterselectable with 5-fluoroorotic acid (5-FOA)
   9283..9498    -  promoter       URA3 promoter: S. cerevisiae URA3
   9509..9556    -  misc_feature   bom (fragment): basis of mobility region from pBR322
   9658..1       -  CDS            rop (fragment) (across the origin): Rop protein, which maintains plasmids at low copy number; rop
