[The description below was written by a language model from this plasmid's Addgene catalogue record and pLannotate feature annotations shown in this document.]
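Description:
pTH744-CEN-RLuc/slowmaxCFLuc is a 9.7 kb yeast expression shuttle plasmid built on the pCENBEVY-U backbone, a centromeric version of a bidirectional dual-promoter vector. In Saccharomyces cerevisiae it is maintained through a CEN6/ARS element, which normally gives stable, low-copy inheritance, and it is selected by the URA3 auxotrophic marker (counterselectable with 5-FOA). In E. coli it replicates from a high-copy ColE1/pUC-type origin with ampicillin resistance. pBluescript-derived remnants are also present, including an f1 origin, T3 and T7 promoters, and lac/lacZα fragments.

The payload is a dual-luciferase reporter pair driven by divergent yeast promoters. The ADH1 promoter drives Renilla luciferase in one direction, ending at an ADH2 terminator. The TDH3 (GPD/GAP) promoter drives firefly luciferase in the other direction, ending at an ADH1 terminator. The firefly gene is a "max" variant in which every codon has been replaced by the synonymous codon decoded by the most abundant yeast tRNA. Its last three codons are deleted, so the enzyme stays active but is no longer targeted to peroxisomes. A mutated GCN4 leader retaining only uORF1 was inserted at the BamHI site between the TDH3 promoter and the firefly coding sequence. This gives the transcript an inefficient 5'-UTR, the "slow" part of the name, and it probably accounts for the unannotated gap upstream of the firefly CDS in the feature table.

Renilla activity presumably serves as the internal reference for firefly output. The associated publication concerns how translation elongation can influence initiation on eukaryotic mRNAs, so the construct evidently pairs a fast-decoded coding sequence with poor initiation. The depositor notes that codon-maximised firefly sequences can slow growth of some E. coli strains without reducing plasmid yield.
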