Addgene plasmid #38224: pTH744-CEN-RLuc/slowmaxCFLuc
Depositing lab: Tobias von der Haar. Depositing organization: London and South East University Group (LASE). Publication: Translation elongation can control translation initiation on eukaryotic mRNAs. Chu D, Kazana E, Bellanger N, Singh T, Tuite MF, von der Haar T. EMBO J. 2014 Jan 1;33(1):21-34. doi: 10.1002/embj.201385651. Epub 2013 Dec 19. PubMed 24357599.
Backbone
  Vector backbone: pCENBEVY-U
  Backbone size w/o insert (bp): 7122
  Total vector size (bp): 9692
  Modifications to backbone: A mutated GCN4 leader sequence (containing uORF 1 as the sole remaining uORF) was introduced into the BamHI site of this vector. mRNAs expressed from the TDH3 (GPD) promoter therefore contain inefficient 5'-UTRs.
  Vector type: Yeast Expression
  Selectable markers: URA3
Growth in bacteria
  Bacterial resistance: Ampicillin, 100 μg/mL
  Growth temperature: 37°C
  Growth strain: DH5alpha
  Growth instructions: We have observed that plasmids containing the codon maximised Firefly luciferase variant or portions there of cause slow growth in some E. coli strains (eg Top10). However, this does not appear to affect plasmid yield.
  Copy number: High Copy
Gene/Insert 1
  Gene/Insert name: Firefly Luciferase (alt name: FLuc)
  Species: Photinus pyralis
  Insert size (bp): 1644
  Mutation: All codons of the original FLuc gene were exchanged for those isoaccepting codons decoded by the most abundant tRNAs in yeast. The last three codons of the full-length Firefly luciferase gene have been deleted to yield a luciferase variant which is fully functional, but no longer localises to peroxisomes.
  GenBank ID: AF043450
  Promoter: TDH3 (=GPD)
  Cloning method: Restriction Enzyme; 5′ cloning site BamHI (not destroyed); 3′ cloning site SalI (not destroyed)
  Sequencing primers: 5′ n/a; 3′ M13f
Gene/Insert 2
  Gene/Insert name: Renilla luciferase (alt name: RLuc)
  Species: Synthetic; Renilla reniformis
  Insert size (bp): 942
  GenBank ID: AF043450.1
  Promoter: ADH1
  Cloning method: Restriction Enzyme; 5′ cloning site XmaI (not destroyed); 3′ cloning site EcoRI (not destroyed)
  Sequencing primers: 5′ n/a; 3′ M13r
Resource information
  A portion of this plasmid was derived from a plasmid made by: The RLuc gene originated from a plasmid kindly provided by Dr David Bedwell (University of Alabama, Birmingham). Salas-Marco J, Bedwell DM (2004) Molecular and Cellular Biology 24:7769-7778.
Terms and licenses: Academic/Nonprofit Terms; Industry Terms: Not Available to Industry
How to cite: pTH744-CEN-RLuc/slowmaxCFLuc was a gift from Tobias von der Haar (Addgene plasmid # 38224 ; http://n2t.net/addgene:38224 ; RRID:Addgene_38224)
