>Addgene plasmid #38224 | pTH744-CEN-RLuc/slowmaxCFLuc | addgene partial sequence | sequence record 54597 | yADH1-F
GTTTGCTGTCTTGCTATCAAGTATAAATAGACCTGCAATTATTAATCTTTTGTTTCCTCGTCATTGTTCT
CGTTCCCTTTCTTCCTTGTTTCTTTTTCTGCACAATATTTCAAGCTATACCAAGCTACAATCAACTCCCC
GGGATGACTTCGAAAGTTTATGATCCAGAACAAAGGAAACGGATGATAACTGGTCCGCAGTGGTGGGCCA
GATGTAAACAAATGAATGTTCTTGATTCATTTATTAATTATTATGATTCAGAAAAACATGCAGAAAATGC
TGTTATTTTTTTACATGGTAACGCGGCCTCTTCTTATTTATGGCGACATGTTGTGCCACATATTGAGCCA
GTAGCGCGGTGTATTATACCAGACCTTATTGGTATGGGCAAATCAGGCAAATCTGGTAATGGTTCTTATA
GGTTACTTGATCATTACAAATATCTTACTGCATGGTTTGAACTTCTTAATTTACCAAAGAAGATCATTTT
TGTCGGCCATGATTGGGGTGCTTGTTTGGCATTTCATTATAGCTATGAGCATCAAGATAAGATCAAAGCA
ATAGTTCACGCTGAAAGTGTAGTAGATGTGATTGAATCATGGGATGAATGGCCTGATATTGAAGAAGATA
TTGCGTTGATCAAATCTGAAGAAGGAGAAAAAATGGTTTTGGAGAATAACTTCTTCGTGGAAACCATGTT
GCCATCAAAAATCATGAGAAAGTTAGAACCAGAAGAATTTGCAGCATATCTTGAACCATTCAAAGAGAAA
GGTGAAGTTCGTCGTCCAACATTATCATGGCCTCGTGAAATCCCGTTAGTAAAAGGTGGTAAACCTGACG
TTGTACAAATTGTTAGGAATTATAATGCTTATCTA
