>Addgene plasmid #38224 | pTH744-CEN-RLuc/slowmaxCFLuc | addgene partial sequence | sequence record 55168 | GPDpro-F 5'-CGGTAGGTATTGATTGTAATTCTG-3'
AATTCTACTTTTATAGTTAGTCTTTTTTTTAGTTTTAAAACACCAAGAACTTAGTTTCGACGGATCTAGT
TTCACTAGCGAATTATACAACTCACCAGCCACACAGCTCACTCATCTACTTCGCAATCAAAACAAAATAT
TTTATTTTAGTTCAGTTTATTAAGTTATTATCAGTATCGTATTAAAAAATTAAAGATCATTGAAAAATGG
CTTGCTAAACCGATTATATTTTGTTTTTAAAGTAGATTATTATTAGAAAATTATTAAGAGAATTCTGTGT
TAAATTTATTGAAAGAGAAAATTTATTTTCCCTTATTAATTAAAGTCCTTTACTTTTTTTGAAAACTGTC
AGTTTTTTGAAGAGTTATTTGTTTTGTTACCAATTGCTATCAGGTACCCGTAGAATTTTATTCAAGATCT
TTCCGTAACGGTTACCTTTCTGTCAAATTATCCAGGTTTACTCGCCAATAAAAATTTCCCTATACTATCA
TTAATTAAATCATTATTATTACTAAAGTTTTGTTTACCAATTTGTCTGCTCAAGAAAATAAATTAAATAC
AAATAAAGGATCCATGGAAGACGCTAAGAACATTAAGAAGGGCCCAGCTCCATTCTACCCATTGGAAGAC
GGCACTGCTGGCGAACAATTGCACAAGGCTATGAAGAGATACGCTTTGGTTCCAGGCACTATTGCTTTCA
CTGACGCTCACATTGAAGTTAACATTACTTACGCTGAATACTTCGAAATGTCTGTTAGATTGGCTGAAGC
TATGAAGAGATACGGCTTGAACACTAACCACAGAATTGTTGTTTGCTCTGAAAACTCTTTGCAATTCTTC
ATGCCAGTTTTGGGC
